Addgene plasmid #141864: TFORF1669
Purpose: Lentiviral vector for overexpressing transcription factor ORFs with unique 24-bp barcodes. Barcodes facilitate identification of transcription factors in pooled screens.
Depositing lab: Feng Zhang. Depositing organization: Broad Institute. Publication: A transcription factor atlas of directed differentiation. Joung J, Ma S, Tay T, Geiger-Schuller KR, Kirchgatterer PC, Verdine VK, Guo B, Arias-Garcia MA, Allen WE, Singh A, Kuksenko O, Abudayyeh OO, Gootenberg JS, Fu Z, Macrae RK, Buenrostro JD, Regev A, Zhang F. Cell. 2023 Jan 5;186(1):209-229.e26. doi: 10.1016/j.cell.2022.11.026. PubMed 36608654.
Backbone
  Vector backbone: pLX_TRC317
  Backbone manufacturer: Broad Institute Genetic Perturbation Platform
  Backbone size w/o insert (bp): 8264
  Vector type: Mammalian Expression, Lentiviral
  Selectable markers: Puromycin
Growth in bacteria
  Bacterial resistance: Ampicillin, 100 μg/mL
  Growth temperature: 37°C
  Growth strain: NEB Stable
  Copy number: High Copy
Gene/Insert
  Gene/Insert name: TP73
  Species: H. sapiens (human)
  Insert size (bp): 1313
  Entrez Gene: TP73 (a.k.a. CILD47, P73)
  Promoter: EF1a
  Cloning method: Unknown
  Sequencing primers: 5′ GGGTGGAGACTGAAGTTAGGCCAG; 3′ CACATAGCGTAAAAGGAGCAACATAG
Terms and licenses: Academic/Nonprofit Terms; Industry Terms: Not Available to Industry
Depositor comments: NM_001204186,ENST00000604074 . The transcription factor ORF portion of this plasmid was synthesized by Genewiz. Please test multiple small colonies in case of plasmid recombination. To make this collection available in a timely manner, a portion of this collection was not fully sequenced by Addgene. If an Addgene verified full plasmid sequence is not available, please contact us prior to placing an order to request the full sequence.
How to cite: TFORF1669 was a gift from Feng Zhang (Addgene plasmid # 141864 ; http://n2t.net/addgene:141864 ; RRID:Addgene_141864)
