[The description below was written by a language model from this plasmid's Addgene catalogue record and pLannotate feature annotations shown in this document.]
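Description:
TFORF1669 is a lentiviral mammalian expression plasmid built on the pLX_TRC317 backbone and carrying a human TP73 open reading frame. It belongs to a barcoded transcription factor ORF collection. It is propagated in E. coli through a high-copy ColE1/pUC-type origin with ampicillin selection (AmpR), and the backbone also carries an f1 origin and remnants of a lac/lacZα cloning region flanked by T3 and T7 promoters. The sequenced record is about 9.6 kb, consistent with the stated backbone plus a roughly 1.3 kb insert. The depositor notes that the plasmid can recombine, as repeat-containing lentiviral vectors often do.

The viral portion follows a third-generation, self-inactivating layout. An RSV promoter fused to a truncated HIV-1 5' LTR drives genomic RNA production in packaging cells. It is followed by the Ψ packaging signal with a gag fragment, the RRE for Rev-dependent nuclear export, a cPPT/CTS element, and a ΔU3 3' LTR with a downstream SV40 polyadenylation signal. Two expression units sit between the LTRs. An SV40 early promoter drives puromycin N-acetyltransferase for selecting transduced cells, and the strong constitutive EF-1α promoter drives the TP73 ORF. The ORF corresponds to a specific transcript isoform cited by the depositor and was produced by gene synthesis. A WPRE downstream of the ORF enhances transcript stability and expression.

According to the record, each construct in the collection has a unique 24-bp barcode that identifies the transcription factor in pooled overexpression screens. The barcode is not annotated in the feature table; a short U6 promoter fragment annotated between the ORF and the WPRE may be part of that region, but the record does not say so.
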