Features (pLannotate 1.2.2; 31 found; start..end, strand, type, name):
      5..231     +  promoter       RSV promoter: Rous sarcoma virus enhancer/promoter
    232..412     +  LTR            5' LTR (truncated): truncated 5' long terminal repeat (LTR) from HIV-1
    459..584     +  misc_feature   HIV-1 Ψ: packaging signal of human immunodeficiency virus type 1
    568..931     +  CDS            HIV-1 gag (fragment): gag protein from human immunodeficiency virus 1; gag
   1077..1310    +  misc_feature   RRE: The Rev response element (RRE) of HIV-1 allows for Rev-dependent mRNA export from the nucleus to the cytoplasm.
   1687..1713    +  CDS            Rev (fragment): human immunodeficiency virus 1 (HIV-1) Rev protein; rev; enhances nuclear export of unspliced and incompletely spliced viral mRNAs
   1720..1743    +  promoter       SV40 promoter (fragment): SV40 early promoter
   1744..1815    +  promoter       SV40 promoter (fragment): SV40 enhancer and early promoter
   1839..1974    +  rep_origin     SV40 ori: SV40 origin of replication
   2020..2616    +  CDS            PuroR (fragment): puromycin N-acetyltransferase; pac from Streptomyces; confers resistance to puromycin
   2665..2782    +  misc_feature   cPPT/CTS: central polypurine tract and central termination sequence of HIV-1
   2847..2913    +  CDS            small t antigen (fragment): SV40 (simian virus 40) small t antigen
   2920..4098    +  promoter       EF-1α promoter: strong constitutive promoter for human elongation factor EF-1α
   4115..5314    +  CDS            TP73 (fragment): P73_HUMAN - Also known as P73. Experimental evidence at protein level: Swiss-Prot protein existence level 1. Participates in the apoptotic response to DNA damage. Isoforms containing the transactivation domain are pro-apoptotic, isoforms lacking the domain are anti-apoptotic and block the function of p53 and transactivating p73 isoforms. May be a tumor suppressor protein. From Homo sapiens (Human).
   5339..5392    +  promoter       U6 promoter (fragment): RNA polymerase III promoter for human U6 snRNA
   5434..6022    +  misc_feature   WPRE: woodchuck hepatitis virus posttranscriptional regulatory element
   6073..6092    +  misc_feature   cPPT/CTS (fragment): central polypurine tract and central termination sequence of HIV-1
   6094..6327    +  LTR            3' LTR (ΔU3): self-inactivating 3' long terminal repeat (LTR) from HIV-1
   6405..6526    +  polyA_signal   SV40 poly(A) signal: SV40 polyadenylation signal
   6566..6701    +  rep_origin     SV40 ori: SV40 origin of replication
   6722..6740    -  promoter       T7 promoter: promoter for bacteriophage T7 RNA polymerase
   6748..6903    +  CDS            lacZα (fragment): LacZα fragment of β-galactosidase; lacZ fragment
   6908..7336    +  rep_origin     f1 ori (sequence partly withheld): f1 bacteriophage origin of replication; arrow indicates direction of (+) strand synthesis
   7389..7493    +  promoter       AmpR promoter: bla
   7494..8354    +  CDS            AmpR: β-lactamase; bla; confers resistance to ampicillin, carbenicillin, and related antibiotics
   8525..9113    +  rep_origin     ori: high-copy-number ColE1/pMB1/pBR322/pUC origin of replication
   9296..9388    +  CDS            lacI (fragment): lac repressor; lacI; The lac repressor binds to the lac operator to inhibit transcription in E. coli. This inhibition can be relieved by adding lactose or isopropyl-β-D-thiogalactopyranoside (IPTG).
   9401..9422    +  protein_bind   CAP binding site: CAP binding activates transcription in the presence of cAMP. E. coli catabolite activator protein
   9437..9467    +  promoter       lac promoter: promoter for the E. coli lac operon
   9475..9491    +  protein_bind   lac operator: The lac repressor binds to the lac operator to inhibit transcription in E. coli. This inhibition can be relieved by adding lactose or isopropyl-β-D-thiogalactopyranoside (IPTG). lac repressor encoded by lacI
   9536..9554    +  promoter       T3 promoter: promoter for bacteriophage T3 RNA polymerase
>Addgene plasmid #141864 | TFORF1669 | addgene full sequence | sequence record 415047 | Addgene NGS Result
TTAATGTAGTCTTATGCAATACTCTTGTAGTCTTGCAACATGGTAACGATGAGTTAGCAACATGCCTTAC
AAGGAGAGAAAAAGCACCGTGCATGCCGATTGGTGGAAGTAAGGTGGTACGATCGTGCCTTATTAGGAAG
GCAACAGACGGGTCTGACATGGATTGGACGAACCACTGAATTGCCGCATTGCAGAGATATTGTATTTAAG
TGCCTAGCTCGATACATAAACGGGTCTCTCTGGTTAGACCAGATCTGAGCCTGGGAGCTCTCTGGCTAAC
TAGGGAACCCACTGCTTAAGCCTCAATAAAGCTTGCCTTGAGTGCTTCAAGTAGTGTGTGCCCGTCTGTT
GTGTGACTCTGGTAACTAGAGATCCCTCAGACCCTTTTAGTCAGTGTGGAAAATCTCTAGCAGTGGCGCC
CGAACAGGGACTTGAAAGCGAAAGGGAAACCAGAGGAGCTCTCTCGACGCAGGACTCGGCTTGCTGAAGC
GCGCACGGCAAGAGGCGAGGGGCGGCGACTGGTGAGTACGCCAAAAATTTTGACTAGCGGAGGCTAGAAG
GAGAGAGATGGGTGCGAGAGCGTCAGTATTAAGCGGGGGAGAATTAGATCGCGATGGGAAAAAATTCGGT
TAAGGCCAGGGGGAAAGAAAAAATATAAATTAAAACATATAGTATGGGCAAGCAGGGAGCTAGAACGATT
CGCAGTTAATCCTGGCCTGTTAGAAACATCAGAAGGCTGTAGACAAATACTGGGACAGCTACAACCATCC
CTTCAGACAGGATCAGAAGAACTTAGATCATTATATAATACAGTAGCAACCCTCTATTGTGTGCATCAAA
GGATAGAGATAAAAGACACCAAGGAAGCTTTAGACAAGATAGAGGAAGAGCAAAACAAAAGTAAGACCAC
CGCACAGCAAGCGGCCGCTGATCTTCAGACCTGGAGGAGGAGATATGAGGGACAATTGGAGAAGTGAATT
ATATAAATATAAAGTAGTAAAAATTGAACCATTAGGAGTAGCACCCACCAAGGCAAAGAGAAGAGTGGTG
CAGAGAGAAAAAAGAGCAGTGGGAATAGGAGCTTTGTTCCTTGGGTTCTTGGGAGCAGCAGGAAGCACTA
TGGGCGCAGCGTCAATGACGCTGACGGTACAGGCCAGACAATTATTGTCTGGTATAGTGCAGCAGCAGAA
CAATTTGCTGAGGGCTATTGAGGCGCAACAGCATCTGTTGCAACTCACAGTCTGGGGCATCAAGCAGCTC
CAGGCAAGAATCCTGGCTGTGGAAAGATACCTAAAGGATCAACAGCTCCTGGGGATTTGGGGTTGCTCTG
GAAAACTCATTTGCACCACTGCTGTGCCTTGGAATGCTAGTTGGAGTAATAAATCTCTGGAACAGATTTG
GAATCACACGACCTGGATGGAGTGGGACAGAGAAATTAACAATTACACAAGCTTAATACACTCCTTAATT
GAAGAATCGCAAAACCAGCAAGAAAAGAATGAACAAGAATTATTGGAATTAGATAAATGGGCAAGTTTGT
GGAATTGGTTTAACATAACAAATTGGCTGTGGTATATAAAATTATTCATAATGATAGTAGGAGGCTTGGT
AGGTTTAAGAATAGTTTTTGCTGTACTTTCTATAGTGAATAGAGTTAGGCAGGGATATTCACCATTATCG
TTTCAGACCCACCTCCCAACCCCGAGGGGACCCATGCATTGCATCTCAATTAGTCAGCAACCAGGTGTGG
AAAGTCCCCAGGCTCCCCAGCAGGCAGAAGTATGCAAAGCATGCGTCTCAATTAGTCAGCAACCATAGTC
CCGCCCCTAACTCCGCCCATCCCGCCCCTAACTCCGCCCAGTTCCGCCCATTCTCCGCCCCATGGCTGAC
TAATTTTTTTTATTTATGCAGAGGCCGAGGCCGCCTCGGCCTCTGAGCTATTCCAGAAGTAGTGAGGAGG
CTTTTTTGGAGGCCTAGGCTTTTGCAAAAAGCTTTCTAGAGGTACCACCGGAGCTTACCATGACCGAGTA
CAAGCCCACGGTGCGCCTCGCCACCCGCGACGACGTCCCCAGGGCCGTACGCACCCTCGCCGCCGCGTTC
GCCGACTACCCCGCCACGCGCCACACCGTCGATCCGGACCGCCACATCGAGCGGGTCACCGAGCTGCAAG
AACTCTTCCTCACGCGCGTCGGGCTCGACATCGGCAAGGTGTGGGTCGCGGACGACGGCGCCGCCGTGGC
GGTCTGGACCACGCCGGAGAGCGTCGAAGCGGGGGCGGTGTTCGCCGAGATCGGCCCGCGCATGGCCGAG
TTGAGCGGTTCCCGGCTGGCCGCGCAGCAACAGATGGAAGGCCTCCTGGCGCCGCACCGGCCCAAGGAGC
CCGCGTGGTTCCTGGCCACCGTCGGCGTCTCGCCCGACCACCAGGGCAAGGGTCTGGGCAGCGCCGTCGT
GCTCCCCGGAGTGGAGGCGGCCGAGCGCGCCGGGGTGCCCGCCTTCCTGGAGACCTCCGCGCCCCGCAAC
CTCCCCTTCTACGAGCGGCTCGGCTTCACCGTCACCGCCGACGTCGAGGTGCCCGAAGGACCGCGCACCT
GGTGCATGACCCGCAAGCCCGGTGCCAGTTAACGAATTCTAGATCTTGAGACAAATGGCAGTATTCATCC
ACAATTTTAAAAGAAAAGGGGGGATTGGGGGGTACAGTGCAGGGGAAAGAATAGTAGACATAATAGCAAC
AGACATACAAACTAAAGAATTACAAAAACAAATTACAAAAATTCAAAATTTTCGGGTTTATTACAGGGAC
AGCAGAGATCCACTTTGGCGCCGGCTCGAGGCCTGCAGGTGCAAAGATGGATAAAGTTTTAAACAGAGAG
GAATCTTTGCAGCTAATGGACCTTCTAGGTCTTGAAAGGAGTGGGAATTGGCTCCGGTGCCCGTCAGTGG
GCAGAGCGCACATCGCCCACAGTCCCCGAGAAGTTGGGGGGAGGGGTCGGCAATTGAACCGGTGCCTAGA
GAAGGTGGCGCGGGGTAAACTGGGAAAGTGATGTCGTGTACTGGCTCCGCCTTTTTCCCGAGGGTGGGGG
AGAACCGTATATAAGTGCAGTAGTCGCCGTGAACGTTCTTTTTCGCAACGGGTTTGCCGCCAGAACACAG
GTAAGTGCCGTGTGTGGTTCCCGCGGGCCTGGCCTCTTTACGGGTTATGGCCCTTGCGTGCCTTGAATTA
CTTCCACCTGGCTGCAGTACGTGATTCTTGATCCCGAGCTTCGGGTTGGAAGTGGGTGGGAGAGTTCGAG
GCCTTGCGCTTAAGGAGCCCCTTCGCCTCGTGCTTGAGTTGAGGCCTGGCCTGGGCGCTGGGGCCGCCGC
GTGCGAATCTGGTGGCACCTTCGCGCCTGTCTCGCTGCTTTCGATAAGTCTCTAGCCATTTAAAATTTTT
GATGACCTGCTGCGACGCTTTTTTTCTGGCAAGATAGTCTTGTAAATGCGGGCCAAGATCTGCACACTGG
TATTTCGGTTTTTGGGGCCGCGGGCGGCGACGGGGCCCGTGCGTCCCAGCGCACATGTTCGGCGAGGCGG
GGCCTGCGAGCGCGGCCACCGAGAATCGGACGGGGGTAGTCTCAAGCTGGCCGGCCTGCTCTGGTGCCTG
GCCTCGCGCCGCCGTGTATCGCCCCGCCCTGGGCGGCAAGGCTGGCCCGGTCGGCACCAGTTGCGTGAGC
GGAAAGATGGCCGCTTCCCGGCCCTGCTGCAGGGAGCTCAAAATGGAGGACGCGGCGCTCGGGAGAGCGG
GCGGGTGAGTCACCCACACAAAGGAAAAGGGCCTTTCCGTCCTCAGCCGTCGCTTCATGTGACTCCACGG
AGTACCGGGCGCCGTCCAGGCACCTCGATTAGTTCTCGAGCTTTTGGAGTACGTCGTCTTTAGGTTGGGG
GGAGGGGTTTTATGCGATGGAGTTTCCCCACACTGAGTGGGTGGAGACTGAAGTTAGGCCAGCTTGGCAC
TTGATGTAATTCTCCTTGGAATTTGCCCTTTTTGAGTTTGGATCTTGGTTCATTCTCAAGCCTCAGACAG
TGGTTCAAAGTTTTTTTCTTCCATTTCAGGTGTCGTGAGGCTAGCACCGCCACCATGGCCCAGTCCACCG
CCACCTCCCCTGATGGGGGCACCACGTTTGAGCACCTCTGGAGCTCTCTGGAACCAGACAGCACCTACTT
CGACCTTCCCCAGTCAAGCCGGGGGAATAATGAGGTGGTGGGCGGAACGGATTCCAGCATGGACGTCTTC
CACCTGGAGGGCATGACTACATCTGTCATGGCCCAGTTCAATCTGCTGAGCAGCACCATGGACCAGATGA
GCAGCCGCGCGGCCTCGGCCAGCCCCTACACCCCAGAGCACGCCGCCAGCGTGCCCACCCACTCGCCCTA
CGCACAACCCAGCTCCACCTTCGACACCATGTCGCCGGCGCCTGTCATCCCCTCCAACACCGACTACCCC
GGACCCCACCACTTTGAGGTCACTTTCCAGCAGTCCAGCACGGCCAAGTCAGCCACCTGGACGTACTCCC
CGCTCTTGAAGAAACTCTACTGCCAGATCGCCAAGACATGCCCCATCCAGATCAAGGTGTCCACCCCGCC
ACCCCCAGGCACCGCCATCCGGGCCATGCCTGTTTACAAGAAAGCGGAGCACGTGACCGACGTCGTGAAA
CGCTGCCCCAACCACGAGCTCGGGAGGGACTTCAACGAAGGACAGTCTGCTCCAGCCAGCCACCTCATCC
GCGTGGAAGGCAATAATCTCTCGCAGTATGTGGATGACCCTGTCACCGGCAGGCAGAGCGTCGTGGTGCC
CTATGAGCCACCACAGGTGGGGACGGAATTCACCACCATCCTGTACAACTTCATGTGTAACAGCAGCTGT
GTAGGGGGCATGAACCGGCGGCCCATCCTCATCATCATCACCCTGGAGATGCGGGATGGGCAGGTGCTGG
GCCGCCGGTCCTTTGAGGGCCGCATCTGCGCCTGTCCTGGCCGCGACCGAAAAGCTGATGAGGACCACTA
CCGGGAGCAGCAGGCCCTGAACGAGAGCTCCGCCAAGAACGGGGCCGCCAGCAAGCGTGCCTTCAAGCAG
AGCCCCCCTGCCGTCCCCGCCCTTGGTGCCGGTGTGAAGAAGCGGCGGCATGGAGACGAGGACACGTACT
ACCTTCAGGTGCGAGGCCGGGAGAACTTTGAGATCCTGATGAAGCTGAAAGAGAGCCTGGAGCTGATGGA
GTTGGTGCCGCAGCCACTGGTGGACTCCTATCGGCAGCAGCAGCAGCTCCTACAGAGGCCGACCTGGGGG
CCCTAGTAATGAACTAGTCCGTAACTTGAAAGTATTTCGATTTCTTGGCTTTATATATCTTGTGGAAAGG
ACGAACCTCATCCGATAACAGGCCGGCCACGCGTTAAGTCGACAATCAACCTCTGGATTACAAAATTTGT
GAAAGATTGACTGGTATTCTTAACTATGTTGCTCCTTTTACGCTATGTGGATACGCTGCTTTAATGCCTT
TGTATCATGCTATTGCTTCCCGTATGGCTTTCATTTTCTCCTCCTTGTATAAATCCTGGTTGCTGTCTCT
TTATGAGGAGTTGTGGCCCGTTGTCAGGCAACGTGGCGTGGTGTGCACTGTGTTTGCTGACGCAACCCCC
ACTGGTTGGGGCATTGCCACCACCTGTCAGCTCCTTTCCGGGACTTTCGCTTTCCCCCTCCCTATTGCCA
CGGCGGAACTCATCGCCGCCTGCCTTGCCCGCTGCTGGACAGGGGCTCGGCTGTTGGGCACTGACAATTC
CGTGGTGTTGTCGGGGAAATCATCGTCCTTTCCTTGGCTGCTCGCCTGTGTTGCCACCTGGATTCTGCGC
GGGACGTCCTTCTGCTACGTCCCTTCGGCCCTCAATCCAGCGGACCTTCCTTCCCGCGGCCTGCTGCCGG
CTCTGCGGCCTCTTCCGCGTCTTCGCCTTCGCCCTCAGACGAGTCGGATCTCCCTTTGGGCCGCCTCCCC
GCGTCGACTTTAAGACCAATGACTTACAAGGCAGCTGTAGATCTTAGCCACTTTTTAAAAGAAAAGGGGG
GACTGGAAGGGCTAATTCACTCCCAACGAAGACAAGATCTGCTTTTTGCTTGTACTGGGTCTCTCTGGTT
AGACCAGATCTGAGCCTGGGAGCTCTCTGGCTAACTAGGGAACCCACTGCTTAAGCCTCAATAAAGCTTG
CCTTGAGTGCTTCAAGTAGTGTGTGCCCGTCTGTTGTGTGACTCTGGTAACTAGAGATCCCTCAGACCCT
TTTAGTCAGTGTGGAAAATCTCTAGCAGTACGTATAGTAGTTCATGTCATCTTATTATTCAGTATTTATA
ACTTGCAAAGAAATGAATATCAGAGAGTGAGAGGAACTTGTTTATTGCAGCTTATAATGGTTACAAATAA
AGCAATAGCATCACAAATTTCACAAATAAAGCATTTTTTTCACTGCATTCTAGTTGTGGTTTGTCCAAAC
TCATCAATGTATCTTATCATGTCTGGCTCTAGCTATCCCGCCCCTAACTCCGCCCATCCCGCCCCTAACT
CCGCCCAGTTCCGCCCATTCTCCGCCCCATGGCTGACTAATTTTTTTTATTTATGCAGAGGCCGAGGCCG
CCTCGGCCTCTGAGCTATTCCAGAAGTAGTGAGGAGGCTTTTTTGGAGGCCTAGGGACGTACCCAATTCG
CCCTATAGTGAGTCGTATTACGCGCGCTCACTGGCCGTCGTTTTACAACGTCGTGACTGGGAAAACCCTG
GCGTTACCCAACTTAATCGCCTTGCAGCACATCCCCCTTTCGCCAGCTGGCGTAATAGCGAAGAGGCCCG
CACCGATCGCCCTTCCCAACAGTTGCGCAGCCTGAATGGCGAATGGG
[124 nt withheld, positions 6908-7031]
C
[91 nt withheld, positions 7033-7123]
A
[49 nt withheld, positions 7125-7173]
CCTTTGACGTTGGAGTCCACGTTCTTT
[37 nt withheld, positions 7201-7237]
ACCCTATCTCGGTCTATTCTTTTGATTTATAAGGGATTTTGCCGATTTCGGCCTATTGGTTAAAAAATGA
GCTGATTTAACAAAAATTTAACGCGAATTTTAACAAAATATTAACGCTTACAATTTAGGTGGCACTTTTC
GGGGAAATGTGCGCGGAACCCCTATTTGTTTATTTTTCTAAATACATTCAAATATGTATCCGCTCATGAG
ACAATAACCCTGATAAATGCTTCAATAATATTGAAAAAGGAAGAGTATGAGTATTCAACATTTCCGTGTC
GCCCTTATTCCCTTTTTTGCGGCATTTTGCCTTCCTGTTTTTGCTCACCCAGAAACGCTGGTGAAAGTAA
AAGATGCTGAAGATCAGTTGGGTGCACGAGTGGGTTACATCGAACTGGATCTCAACAGCGGTAAGATCCT
TGAGAGTTTTCGCCCCGAAGAACGTTTTCCAATGATGAGCACTTTTAAAGTTCTGCTATGTGGCGCGGTA
TTATCCCGTATTGACGCCGGGCAAGAGCAACTCGGTCGCCGCATACACTATTCTCAGAATGACTTGGTTG
AGTACTCACCAGTCACAGAAAAGCATCTTACGGATGGCATGACAGTAAGAGAATTATGCAGTGCTGCCAT
AACCATGAGTGATAACACTGCGGCCAACTTACTTCTGACAACGATCGGAGGACCGAAGGAGCTAACCGCT
TTTTTGCACAACATGGGGGATCATGTAACTCGCCTTGATCGTTGGGAACCGGAGCTGAATGAAGCCATAC
CAAACGACGAGCGTGACACCACGATGCCTGTAGCAATGGCAACAACGTTGCGCAAACTATTAACTGGCGA
ACTACTTACTCTAGCTTCCCGGCAACAATTAATAGACTGGATGGAGGCGGATAAAGTTGCAGGACCACTT
CTGCGCTCGGCCCTTCCGGCTGGCTGGTTTATTGCTGATAAATCTGGAGCCGGTGAGCGTGGGTCTCGCG
GTATCATTGCAGCACTGGGGCCAGATGGTAAGCCCTCCCGTATCGTAGTTATCTACACGACGGGGAGTCA
GGCAACTATGGATGAACGAAATAGACAGATCGCTGAGATAGGTGCCTCACTGATTAAGCATTGGTAACTG
TCAGACCAAGTTTACTCATATATACTTTAGATTGATTTAAAACTTCATTTTTAATTTAAAAGGATCTAGG
TGAAGATCCTTTTTGATAATCTCATGACCAAAATCCCTTAACGTGAGTTTTCGTTCCACTGAGCGTCAGA
CCCCGTAGAAAAGATCAAAGGATCTTCTTGAGATCCTTTTTTTCTGCGCGTAATCTGCTGCTTGCAAACA
AAAAAACCACCGCTACCAGCGGTGGTTTGTTTGCCGGATCAAGAGCTACCAACTCTTTTTCCGAAGGTAA
CTGGCTTCAGCAGAGCGCAGATACCAAATACTGTTCTTCTAGTGTAGCCGTAGTTAGGCCACCACTTCAA
GAACTCTGTAGCACCGCCTACATACCTCGCTCTGCTAATCCTGTTACCAGTGGCTGCTGCCAGTGGCGAT
AAGTCGTGTCTTACCGGGTTGGACTCAAGACGATAGTTACCGGATAAGGCGCAGCGGTCGGGCTGAACGG
GGGGTTCGTGCACACAGCCCAGCTTGGAGCGAACGACCTACACCGAACTGAGATACCTACAGCGTGAGCT
ATGAGAAAGCGCCACGCTTCCCGAAGGGAGAAAGGCGGACAGGTATCCGGTAAGCGGCAGGGTCGGAACA
GGAGAGCGCACGAGGGAGCTTCCAGGGGGAAACGCCTGGTATCTTTATAGTCCTGTCGGGTTTCGCCACC
TCTGACTTGAGCGTCGATTTTTGTGATGCTCGTCAGGGGGGCGGAGCCTATGGAAAAACGCCAGCAACGC
GGCCTTTTTACGGTTCCTGGCCTTTTGCTGGCCTTTTGCTCACATGTTCTTTCCTGCGTTATCCCCTGAT
TCTGTGGATAACCGTATTACCGCCTTTGAGTGAGCTGATACCGCTCGCCGCAGCCGAACGACCGAGCGCA
GCGAGTCAGTGAGCGAGGAAGCGGAAGAGCGCCCAATACGCAAACCGCCTCTCCCCGCGCGTTGGCCGAT
TCATTAATGCAGCTGGCACGACAGGTTTCCCGACTGGAAAGCGGGCAGTGAGCGCAACGCAATTAATGTG
AGTTAGCTCACTCATTAGGCACCCCAGGCTTTACACTTTATGCTTCCGGCTCGTATGTTGTGTGGAATTG
TGAGCGGATAACAATTTCACACAGGAAACAGCTATGACCATGATTACGCCAAGCGCGCAATTAACCCTCA
CTAAAGGGAACAAAAGCTGGAGCTGCAAGC
