>Addgene plasmid #141864 | TFORF1669 | depositor partial sequence | sequence record 277729 | Insert
ACCGCCACCATGGCCCAGTCCACCGCCACCTCCCCTGATGGGGGCACCACGTTTGAGCACCTCTGGAGCT
CTCTGGAACCAGACAGCACCTACTTCGACCTTCCCCAGTCAAGCCGGGGGAATAATGAGGTGGTGGGCGG
AACGGATTCCAGCATGGACGTCTTCCACCTGGAGGGCATGACTACATCTGTCATGGCCCAGTTCAATCTG
CTGAGCAGCACCATGGACCAGATGAGCAGCCGCGCGGCCTCGGCCAGCCCCTACACCCCAGAGCACGCCG
CCAGCGTGCCCACCCACTCGCCCTACGCACAACCCAGCTCCACCTTCGACACCATGTCGCCGGCGCCTGT
CATCCCCTCCAACACCGACTACCCCGGACCCCACCACTTTGAGGTCACTTTCCAGCAGTCCAGCACGGCC
AAGTCAGCCACCTGGACGTACTCCCCGCTCTTGAAGAAACTCTACTGCCAGATCGCCAAGACATGCCCCA
TCCAGATCAAGGTGTCCACCCCGCCACCCCCAGGCACCGCCATCCGGGCCATGCCTGTTTACAAGAAAGC
GGAGCACGTGACCGACGTCGTGAAACGCTGCCCCAACCACGAGCTCGGGAGGGACTTCAACGAAGGACAG
TCTGCTCCAGCCAGCCACCTCATCCGCGTGGAAGGCAATAATCTCTCGCAGTATGTGGATGACCCTGTCA
CCGGCAGGCAGAGCGTCGTGGTGCCCTATGAGCCACCACAGGTGGGGACGGAATTCACCACCATCCTGTA
CAACTTCATGTGTAACAGCAGCTGTGTAGGGGGCATGAACCGGCGGCCCATCCTCATCATCATCACCCTG
GAGATGCGGGATGGGCAGGTGCTGGGCCGCCGGTCCTTTGAGGGCCGCATCTGCGCCTGTCCTGGCCGCG
ACCGAAAAGCTGATGAGGACCACTACCGGGAGCAGCAGGCCCTGAACGAGAGCTCCGCCAAGAACGGGGC
CGCCAGCAAGCGTGCCTTCAAGCAGAGCCCCCCTGCCGTCCCCGCCCTTGGTGCCGGTGTGAAGAAGCGG
CGGCATGGAGACGAGGACACGTACTACCTTCAGGTGCGAGGCCGGGAGAACTTTGAGATCCTGATGAAGC
TGAAAGAGAGCCTGGAGCTGATGGAGTTGGTGCCGCAGCCACTGGTGGACTCCTATCGGCAGCAGCAGCA
GCTCCTACAGAGGCCGACCTGGGGGCCCTAGTAATGAACTAGTCCGTAACTTGAAAGTATTTCGATTTCT
TGGCTTTATATATCTTGTGGAAAGGACGAACCTCATCCGATAACAGGCCGGCC
