>Addgene plasmid #141864 | TFORF1669 | depositor partial sequence | sequence record 277730 | Barcode
ACCTCATCCGATAACAGGCCGGCC
